Addgene plasmid #212356: pTwist-SARS-CoV-2 Spike-deltaC18 R246I (ATA)
Purpose: Encodes SARS-CoV-2 spike R246I for pseudovirus production
Depositing lab: Alejandro Balazs. Depositing organization: Massachusetts General Hospital. Publication: Ongoing evolution of SARS-CoV-2 drives escape from mRNA vaccine-induced humoral immunity. Roederer AL, Cao Y, Denis KS, Sheehan ML, Li CJ, Lam EC, Gregory DJ, Poznansky MC, Iafrate AJ, Canaday DH, Gravenstein S, Garcia-Beltran WF, Balazs AB. medRxiv [Preprint]. 2024 Mar 7:2024.03.05.24303815. doi: 10.1101/2024.03.05.24303815. PubMed 38496628.
Backbone
  Vector backbone: pTwist-CMV-BetaGlobin-WPRE-Neo
  Backbone manufacturer: Twist
  Vector type: Mammalian Expression
Growth in bacteria
  Bacterial resistance: Ampicillin, 100 μg/mL
  Growth temperature: 37°C
  Growth strain: DH5alpha
  Copy number: High Copy
Gene/Insert
  Gene/Insert name: SARS-CoV-2 Spike R246I
  Species: Severe acute respiratory syndrome coronavirus 2
  Mutation: R246I
  Entrez Gene: S (a.k.a. GU280_gp02, spike glycoprotein)
  Promoter: CAG
  Cloning method: Ligation Independent Cloning
Terms and licenses: Academic/Nonprofit Terms; Industry Terms: Not Available to Industry
Depositor comments: Please visit https://www.medrxiv.org/content/10.1101/2024.03.05.24303815v1 for medRxiv preprint.
How to cite: pTwist-SARS-CoV-2 Spike-deltaC18 R246I (ATA) was a gift from Alejandro Balazs (Addgene plasmid # 212356 ; http://n2t.net/addgene:212356 ; RRID:Addgene_212356)
