[The description below was written by a language model from this plasmid's Addgene catalogue record and pLannotate feature annotations shown in this document.]
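Description:
pTwist-SARS-CoV-2 Spike-deltaC18 R246I (ATA) is a mammalian expression plasmid built on the Twist pTwist-CMV-BetaGlobin-WPRE-Neo backbone and designed to supply SARS-CoV-2 spike glycoprotein for pseudovirus production. It is maintained in E. coli at high copy through a ColE1/pUC-type origin and selected with ampicillin via a β-lactamase gene. A separate SV40 early promoter–neo–bGH poly(A) cassette provides a neomycin/G418-type marker for mammalian cells.

The insert is a spike open reading frame of about 3.8 kb carrying the R246I substitution. The "(ATA)" in the name presumably denotes the isoleucine codon used, and "deltaC18" indicates removal of the last 18 C-terminal residues, a truncation commonly used to improve spike incorporation into pseudotyped particles, although the record does not explain either label. The catalogue entry lists the promoter as CAG. However, the annotated sequence shows a CMV enhancer with CMV promoter elements followed by a truncated human β-globin intron upstream of the coding sequence, which matches the backbone name rather than a classical CAG promoter. Downstream, a WPRE enhances transcript stability and expression, followed by an SV40 polyadenylation signal that the feature table annotates on the reverse strand. The expression unit is flanked by β-globin insulator elements, with T7 and rrnG transcription terminators and a synthetic poly(A) signal serving to isolate it from neighbouring plasmid transcription.

In use, the plasmid is expected to be co-transfected with packaging and reporter constructs, which the record does not name, to make spike-pseudotyped particles. The associated study concerns how SARS-CoV-2 evolution affects escape from mRNA vaccine-induced antibody responses, so this single-mutation variant likely serves to isolate the contribution of R246I.
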