Features (pLannotate 1.2.2; 21 found; start..end, strand, type, name):
      1..3765    +  CDS            S: SPIKE_SARS2 - Experimental evidence at protein level: Swiss-Prot protein existence level 1. [Spike glycoprotein]: May down-regulate host tetherin (BST2) by lysosomal degradation, thereby counteracting its antiviral activity. From Severe acute respiratory syndrome coronavirus 2 (2019-nCoV) (SARS-CoV-2).
   3839..4427    +  misc_feature   WPRE: woodchuck hepatitis virus posttranscriptional regulatory element
   4480..4601    -  polyA_signal   SV40 poly(A) signal: SV40 polyadenylation signal
   4624..4693    -  CDS            large T antigen (fragment): large T antigen from SV40 (simian virus 40)
   4716..4762    +  terminator     T7 terminator: transcription terminator for bacteriophage T7 RNA polymerase
   4792..4928    +  terminator     rrnG terminator: transcription terminator from the E. coli ribosomal RNA rrnG operon (Albrechtsen et al., 1991)
   4973..5044    +  misc_feature   3' β-globin insulator: insulator downstream of the human β-globin locus (Farrell et al., 2002)
   5089..5285    +  promoter       SV40 promoter: SV40 early promoter
   5299..6090    +  CDS            neo: KKA2_KLEPN - Also known as kan, nptII. Experimental evidence at protein level: Swiss-Prot protein existence level 1. Resistance to kanamycin, neomycin, paromomycin, ribostamycin, butirosin and gentamicin B. From Klebsiella pneumoniae.
   6104..6328    +  polyA_signal   bGH poly(A) signal: bovine growth hormone polyadenylation signal
   6524..7112    -  rep_origin     ori: high-copy-number ColE1/pMB1/pBR322/pUC origin of replication
   7284..7348    -  CDS            bla(M) (fragment): β-lactamase lacking the signal sequence; bla(M); allows cytosolic expression of β-lactamase
   7858..8718    +  CDS            AmpR: β-lactamase; bla; confers resistance to ampicillin, carbenicillin, and related antibiotics
   8731..8867    +  terminator     rrnG terminator: transcription terminator from the E. coli ribosomal RNA rrnG operon (Albrechtsen et al., 1991)
   9019..9090    +  misc_feature   5' β-globin insulator: insulator upstream of the human β-globin locus (Farrell et al., 2002)
   9095..9141    -  terminator     T7 terminator: transcription terminator for bacteriophage T7 RNA polymerase
   9159..9207    -  polyA_signal   poly(A) signal: synthetic polyadenylation signal
   9288..9591    +  enhancer       CMV enhancer: human cytomegalovirus immediate early enhancer
   9664..9681    -  promoter       CMV promoter (fragment): human cytomegalovirus (CMV) immediate early promoter
   9744..9795    +  promoter       CMVd2 promoter: truncated human cytomegalovirus (CMV) immediate early promoter that yields moderately reduced expression relative to the full-length promoter
   9929..10404   +  intron         β-globin intron: internally truncated intron from human β-globin
>Addgene plasmid #212356 | pTwist-SARS-CoV-2 Spike-deltaC18 R246I (ATA) | addgene full sequence | sequence record 431603 | Addgene NGS Result
ATGTTTGTGTTCCTCGTTCTCCTGCCCCTCGTTTCTTCCCAATGCGTGAACCTCACAACTAGAACGCAGC
TCCCACCCGCTTACACGAACTCTTTTACTCGTGGAGTATACTATCCCGATAAAGTCTTTAGGTCCAGTGT
CCTTCATTCTACTCAAGACCTTTTCCTGCCATTCTTCTCAAATGTCACCTGGTTCCATGCTATCCACGTT
TCTGGCACCAACGGAACTAAACGATTTGATAATCCCGTCTTGCCATTTAACGATGGCGTATACTTTGCCT
CAACGGAGAAGTCCAACATTATCCGGGGATGGATATTTGGCACCACCCTGGACTCCAAGACACAGTCTCT
CCTCATTGTGAACAACGCCACCAATGTCGTCATCAAAGTCTGTGAATTTCAATTTTGTAACGATCCCTTT
CTCGGGGTTTATTATCATAAGAATAACAAGTCTTGGATGGAGTCAGAGTTCCGCGTTTACAGTTCCGCTA
ACAACTGTACTTTTGAGTACGTTTCCCAACCATTTCTCATGGATCTTGAAGGGAAGCAAGGCAACTTCAA
GAATCTCCGCGAATTTGTGTTTAAGAATATAGACGGCTACTTCAAAATTTATAGCAAGCATACCCCGATA
AATCTGGTTCGGGATCTCCCTCAAGGCTTCTCCGCGTTGGAACCCCTCGTGGACTTGCCGATTGGCATCA
ACATCACCCGGTTCCAAACCCTTCTTGCCCTTCATATAAGCTACCTCACGCCTGGCGACAGTAGTAGTGG
TTGGACAGCGGGCGCAGCAGCCTACTATGTGGGATATTTGCAACCACGCACCTTTCTTCTCAAATATAAC
GAAAACGGAACAATTACCGATGCCGTAGACTGTGCCCTCGATCCCCTGTCCGAAACTAAATGCACACTCA
AGTCCTTCACAGTTGAGAAAGGCATATACCAAACCAGTAACTTCCGCGTCCAACCCACCGAATCCATTGT
TCGATTCCCTAACATCACCAATTTGTGTCCTTTCGGTGAAGTATTTAATGCCACTCGATTTGCATCAGTT
TATGCCTGGAATCGCAAGCGAATATCAAATTGTGTTGCAGATTATAGTGTCCTGTATAATAGCGCATCAT
TCAGCACTTTTAAGTGTTATGGGGTCAGCCCTACGAAATTGAATGACTTGTGTTTTACCAACGTTTACGC
AGATTCTTTCGTCATACGCGGCGACGAAGTCCGACAGATTGCACCGGGGCAAACCGGAAAGATAGCAGAC
TATAATTATAAGTTGCCGGATGACTTCACCGGCTGCGTTATAGCATGGAACTCCAATAATCTCGATTCAA
AAGTCGGCGGCAACTATAATTATCTTTACCGCCTGTTTCGCAAGTCAAATCTGAAGCCCTTTGAACGTGA
CATCTCCACCGAAATTTATCAAGCTGGCAGCACCCCATGTAATGGAGTGGAAGGGTTTAACTGTTATTTT
CCCCTTCAATCATACGGATTTCAACCAACAAATGGGGTGGGCTATCAACCATATCGGGTGGTAGTCTTGA
GCTTTGAGCTGCTCCACGCACCGGCTACAGTTTGCGGACCGAAGAAAAGCACTAACCTGGTGAAGAATAA
ATGTGTGAACTTCAACTTTAATGGGCTCACCGGAACAGGGGTGCTGACAGAATCAAACAAGAAATTTCTC
CCTTTTCAACAATTTGGTAGAGACATTGCCGATACCACAGATGCCGTCCGCGATCCGCAAACACTGGAAA
TCCTCGATATAACACCCTGTAGCTTCGGCGGGGTCAGCGTGATAACTCCCGGAACGAACACATCCAACCA
AGTGGCTGTCCTGTATCAAGATGTCAACTGTACCGAAGTCCCTGTGGCGATACACGCCGACCAACTGACA
CCCACCTGGAGAGTCTACTCAACAGGTTCCAATGTCTTTCAAACTAGAGCGGGTTGTCTCATTGGCGCTG
AGCATGTCAATAATTCATACGAATGTGATATTCCTATTGGGGCAGGAATCTGTGCGTCTTATCAAACTCA
AACGAACTCACCACGGCGCGCTCGCTCAGTAGCCAGCCAGTCCATAATCGCCTATACCATGAGTCTCGGG
GCTGAGAACTCCGTGGCTTATTCAAACAATTCCATCGCAATCCCAACTAACTTTACCATTAGCGTTACCA
CGGAAATCTTGCCCGTCAGCATGACTAAGACGAGCGTAGACTGTACGATGTATATCTGTGGGGATTCCAC
CGAGTGTAGCAACCTCTTGCTTCAATACGGGTCTTTCTGTACTCAACTCAACCGAGCATTGACCGGAATT
GCGGTCGAACAAGACAAGAATACCCAAGAGGTGTTCGCACAAGTAAAGCAAATATACAAAACGCCGCCAA
TCAAAGATTTTGGCGGGTTTAATTTTAGCCAAATACTGCCAGACCCATCTAAGCCTTCAAAACGCAGCTT
TATCGAGGATCTGCTGTTCAACAAAGTTACGTTGGCTGACGCGGGTTTCATTAAGCAGTATGGGGATTGT
TTGGGAGACATTGCGGCCCGCGACCTTATCTGTGCTCAAAAATTCAATGGGTTGACAGTTCTGCCCCCTC
TGCTCACTGATGAGATGATTGCACAGTATACATCAGCATTGTTGGCAGGAACCATTACATCCGGCTGGAC
TTTTGGCGCGGGTGCGGCCCTTCAAATACCTTTCGCTATGCAAATGGCTTACAGATTCAATGGGATTGGT
GTCACGCAAAATGTATTGTATGAAAATCAGAAGCTGATCGCTAATCAATTTAACAGCGCGATTGGCAAGA
TCCAAGATTCACTGTCAAGCACAGCGTCCGCCCTCGGCAAACTCCAAGATGTTGTGAATCAAAACGCCCA
GGCCCTGAATACCCTCGTGAAGCAACTGAGTTCTAACTTCGGCGCAATCTCCAGCGTCCTCAACGACATA
TTGTCCAGACTTGATAAGGTGGAAGCCGAGGTGCAAATTGATCGGCTCATCACAGGCAGGCTCCAGTCAC
TCCAAACTTATGTGACACAACAGTTGATCCGGGCTGCTGAGATACGAGCAAGCGCCAACCTGGCCGCCAC
TAAAATGTCAGAGTGCGTGCTCGGGCAGTCCAAACGGGTTGACTTTTGTGGCAAGGGCTATCACTTGATG
TCCTTCCCCCAATCCGCCCCACATGGAGTGGTCTTTCTCCACGTCACTTATGTCCCTGCTCAAGAGAAGA
ACTTTACGACAGCTCCAGCAATCTGTCACGATGGCAAAGCGCACTTTCCCAGGGAAGGCGTTTTCGTCAG
TAATGGCACGCATTGGTTTGTGACCCAAAGGAATTTCTATGAACCCCAAATCATAACCACTGACAATACA
TTTGTCTCAGGCAACTGTGATGTGGTCATTGGGATCGTGAACAACACGGTATATGATCCCCTGCAACCCG
AGTTGGATAGCTTCAAAGAGGAATTGGATAAATACTTTAAGAATCATACTTCACCCGATGTTGATCTCGG
GGACATATCAGGAATAAATGCAAGTGTCGTCAACATTCAGAAAGAGATTGATCGCCTTAATGAGGTCGCC
AAGAACTTGAATGAATCTTTGATCGACTTGCAAGAACTGGGCAAATACGAACAATATATTAAATGGCCCT
GGTACATTTGGTTGGGCTTTATCGCCGGACTTATAGCTATCGTTATGGTCACAATTATGTTGTGCTGTAT
GACTAGCTGTTGTTCCTGCTTGAAAGGATGTTGCAGTTGCGGATCTTGTTGTAAATAAAGGATCCTCTAG
AAGTTGTCTCCTCCTGCACTGACTGACTGATACAATCGATTTCTGGATCCGCAGGCCTAATCAACCTCTG
GATTACAAAATTTGTGAAAGATTGACTGGTATTCTTAACTATGTTGCTCCTTTTACGCTATGTGGATACG
CTGCTTTAATGCCTTTGTATCATGCTATTGCTTCCCGTATGGCTTTCATTTTCTCCTCCTTGTATAAATC
CTGGTTGCTGTCTCTTTATGAGGAGTTGTGGCCCGTTGTCAGGCAACGTGGCGTGGTGTGCACTGTGTTT
GCTGACGCAACCCCCACTGGTTGGGGCATTGCCACCACCTGTCAGCTCCTTTCCGGGACTTTCGCTTTCC
CCCTCCCTATTGCCACGGCGGAACTCATCGCCGCCTGCCTTGCCCGCTGCTGGACAGGGGCTCGGCTGTT
GGGCACTGACAATTCCGTGGTGTTGTCGGGGAAGCTGACGTCCTTTCCATGGCTGCTCGCCTGTGTTGCC
ACCTGGATTCTGCGCGGGACGTCCTTCTGCTACGTCCCTTCGGCCCTCAATCCAGCGGACCTTCCTTCCC
GCGGCCTGCTGCCGGCTCTGCGGCCTCTTCCGCGTCTTCGCCTTCGCCCTCAGACGAGTCGGATCTCCCT
TTGGGCCGCCTCCCCGCCTGTCTAGCTTGACTGACTGAGATACAGCGTACCTTCAGCTCACAGACATGAT
AAGATACATTGATGAGTTTGGACAAACCACAACTAGAATGCAGTGAAAAAAATGCTTTATTTGTGAAATT
TGTGATGCTATTGCTTTATTTGTAACCATTATAAGCTGCAATAAACAAGTTAACAACAACAATTGCATTC
ATTTTATGTTTCAGGTTCAGGGGGAGGTGTGGGAGGTTTTTTAAAGCAAGTAAAACCTCTACAAATGTGG
TATTGGCCCATCTCTATCGGTATCGTAGCATAACCCCTTGGGGCCTCTAAACGGGTCTTGAGGGGTTTTT
TGTGCCCCTCGGGCCGGATTGCTATCTACCGGCATTGGCGCAGAAAAAAATGCCTGATGCGACGCTGCGC
GTCTTATACTCCCACATATGCCAGATTCAGCAACGGATACGGCTTCCCCAACTTGCCCACTTCCATACGT
GTCCTCCTTACCAGAAATTTATCCTTAAGGTCGTCAGCTATCCTGCAGGCGATCTCTCGATTTCGATCAA
GACATTCCTTTAATGGTCTTTTCTGGACACCACTAGGGGTCAGAAGTAGTTCATCAAACTTTCTTCCCTC
CCTAATCTCATTGGTTACCTTGGGCTATCGAAACTTAATTAAGCGATCTGCATCTCAATTAGTCAGCAAC
CATAGTCCCGCCCCTAACTCCGCCCATCCCGCCCCTAACTCCGCCCAGTTCCGCCCATTCTCCGCCCCAT
CGCTGACTAATTTTTTTTATTTATGCAGAGGCCGAGGCCGCCTCGGCCTCTGAGCTATTCCAGAAGTAGT
GAGGAGGCTTTTTTGGAGGCCTAGGCTTTTGCAAAGGAGGTAGCCAACATGATTGAACAAGATGGATTGC
ACGCAGGTTCTCCCGCCGCTTGGGTGGAGAGGCTATTCGGCTATGACTGGGCACAACAGACAATCGGCTG
CTCTGATGCCGCCGTGTTCCGGCTGTCAGCGCAGGGGCGCCCGGTTCTTTTTGTCAAGACCGACCTGTCC
GGTGCCCTGAATGAACTCCAGGACGAGGCAGCGCGGCTATCGTGGCTGGCCACGACGGGCGTTCCTTGCG
CAGCTGTGCTCGACGTTGTCACTGAAGCGGGAAGGGACTGGCTGCTATTGGGCGAAGTGCCGGGGCAGGA
TCTCCTGTCATCTCACCTTGCTCCTGCCGAGAAAGTATCCATCATGGCTGATGCAATGCGGCGGCTGCAT
ACGCTTGATCCGGCTACCTGCCCATTCGACCACCAAGCGAAACATCGCATCGAGCGAGCACGTACTCGGA
TGGAAGCCGGTCTTGTCGATCAGGATGATCTGGACGAAGAGCATCAGGGGCTCGCGCCAGCCGAACTGTT
CGCCAGGCTCAAGGCGCGGATGCCCGACGGCGAGGATCTCGTCGTGACCCACGGCGATGCCTGCTTGCCG
AATATCATGGTGGAAAATGGCCGCTTTTCTGGATTCATCGACTGTGGCCGGCTGGGTGTGGCGGACCGCT
ATCAGGACATAGCGTTGGCTACCCGTGATATTGCTGAAGAGCTTGGCGGCGAATGGGCTGACCGCTTCCT
CGTGCTTTACGGTATCGCCGCTCCCGATTCGCAGCGCATCGCCTTCTATCGCCTTCTTGACGAGTTCTTC
TAGTATGTAAGCCCTGTGCCTTCTAGTTGCCAGCCATCTGTTGTTTGCCCCTCCCCCGTGCCTTCCTTGA
CCCTGGAAGGTGCCACTCCCACTGTCCTTTCCTAATAAAATGAGGAAATTGCATCGCATTGTCTGAGTAG
GTGTCATTCTATTCTGGGGGGTGGGGTGGGGCAGGACAGCAAGGGGGAGGATTGGGAAGACAATAGCAGG
CATGCTGGGGATGCGGTGGGCTCTATGGTTAATTAACCAGTCAAGTCAGCTACTTGGCGAGATCGACTTG
TCTGGGTTTCGACTACGCTCAGAATTGCGTCAGTCAAGTTCGATCTGGTCCTTGCTATTGCACCCGTTCT
CCGATTACGAGTTTCATTTAAATCATGTGAGCAAAAGGCCAGCAAAAGGCCAGGAACCGTAAAAAGGCCG
CGTTGCTGGCGTTTTTCCATAGGCTCCGCCCCCCTGACGAGCATCACAAAAATCGACGCTCAAGTCAGAG
GTGGCGAAACCCGACAGGACTATAAAGATACCAGGCGTTTCCCCCTGGAAGCTCCCTCGTGCGCTCTCCT
GTTCCGACCCTGCCGCTTACCGGATACCTGTCCGCCTTTCTCCCTTCGGGAAGCGTGGCGCTTTCTCATA
GCTCACGCTGTAGGTATCTCAGTTCGGTGTAGGTCGTTCGCTCCAAGCTGGGCTGTGTGCACGAACCCCC
CGTTCAGCCCGACCGCTGCGCCTTATCCGGTAACTATCGTCTTGAGTCCAACCCGGTAAGACACGACTTA
TCGCCACTGGCAGCAGCCACTGGTAACAGGATTAGCAGAGCGAGGTATGTAGGCGGTGCTACAGAGTTCT
TGAAGTGGTGGCCTAACTACGGCTACACTAGAAGAACAGTATTTGGTATCTGCGCTCTGCTGAAGCCAGT
TACCTTCGGAAAAAGAGTTGGTAGCTCTTGATCCGGCAAACAAACCACCGCTGGTAGCGGTGGTTTTTTT
GTTTGCAAGCAGCAGATTACGCGCAGAAAAAAAGGATCTCAAGAAGATCCTTTGATCTTTTCTACGGGGT
CTGACGCTCAGTGGAACGAAAACTCACGTTAAGGGATTTTGGTCATGAGATTATCAAAAAGGATCTTCAC
CTAGATCCTTTTAAATTAAAAATGAAGTTTTAAATCAATCTAAAGTATATATGAGTAAACTTGGTCTGAC
AGTTACCAATGCTTAATCAGTGAGGCACCTATCTCAGCGATCTGTCTATTTCGTTCATCCATAGTTGCAT
TTAAATTTCCGAACTCTCCAAGGCCCTCGTCGGAAAATCTTCAAACCTTTCGTCCGATCCATCTTGCAGG
CTACCTCTCGAACGAACTATCGCAAGTCTCTTGGCCGGCCTTGCGCCTTGGCTATTGCTTGGCAGCGCCT
ATCGCCAGGTATTACTCCAATCCCGAATATCCGAGATCGGGATCACCCGAGAGAAGTTCAACCTACATCC
TCAATCCCGATCTATCCGAGATCCGAGGAATATCGAAATCGGGGCGCGCCTGGTGTACCGAGAACGATCC
TCTCAGTGCGAGTCTCGACGATCCATATCGTTGCTTGGCAGTCAGCCAGTCGGAATCCAGCTTGGGACCC
AGGAAGTCCAATCGTCAGATATTGTACTCAAGCCTGGTCACGGCAGCGTACCGATCTGTTTAAACCTAGA
TATTGATAGTCTGATCGGTCAACGTATAATCGAGTCCTAGCTTTTGCAAACATCTATCAAGAGACAGGAT
CAGCAGGAGGCTTTCGCATGAGTATTCAACATTTCCGTGTCGCCCTTATTCCCTTTTTTGCGGCATTTTG
CCTTCCTGTTTTTGCTCACCCAGAAACGCTGGTGAAAGTAAAAGATGCTGAAGATCAGTTGGGTGCGCGA
GTGGGTTACATCGAACTGGATCTCAACAGCGGTAAGATCCTTGAGAGTTTTCGCCCCGAAGAACGCTTTC
CAATGATGAGCACTTTTAAAGTTCTGCTATGTGGCGCGGTATTATCCCGTATTGACGCCGGGCAAGAGCA
ACTCGGTCGCCGCATACACTATTCTCAGAATGACTTGGTTGAGTATTCACCAGTCACAGAAAAGCATCTT
ACGGATGGCATGACAGTAAGAGAATTATGCAGTGCTGCCATAACCATGAGTGATAACACTGCGGCCAACT
TACTTCTGACAACGATTGGAGGACCGAAGGAGCTAACCGCTTTTTTGCACAACATGGGGGATCATGTAAC
TCGCCTTGATCGTTGGGAACCGGAGCTGAATGAAGCCATACCAAACGACGAGCGTGACACCACGATGCCT
GTAGCAATGGCAACAACCTTGCGTAAACTATTAACTGGCGAACTACTTACTCTAGCTTCCCGGCAACAGT
TGATAGACTGGATGGAGGCGGATAAAGTTGCAGGACCACTTCTGCGCTCGGCCCTTCCGGCTGGCTGGTT
TATTGCTGATAAATCTGGAGCCGGTGAGCGTGGGTCTCGCGGTATCATTGCAGCACTGGGGCCAGATGGT
AAGCCCTCCCGTATCGTAGTTATCTACACGACGGGGAGTCAGGCAACTATGGATGAACGAAATAGACAGA
TCGCTGAGATAGGTGCCTCACTGATTAAGCATTGGTAACCGATTCTAGGTGCATTGGCGCAGAAAAAAAT
GCCTGATGCGACGCTGCGCGTCTTATACTCCCACATATGCCAGATTCAGCAACGGATACGGCTTCCCCAA
CTTGCCCACTTCCATACGTGTCCTCCTTACCAGAAATTTATCCTTAAGATCCCGAATCGTTTAAACTCGA
CTCTGGCTCTATCGAATCTCCGTCGTTTCGAGCTTACGCGAACAGCCGTGGCGCTCATTTGCTCGTCGGG
CATCGAATCTCGTCAGCTATCGTCAGCTTACCTTTTTGGCAGCGATCGCGGCTCCCGACATCTTGGACCA
TTAGCTCCACAGGTATCTTCTTCCCTCTAGTGGTCATAACAGCAGCTTCAGCTACCTCTCAATTCAAAAA
ACCCCTCAAGACCCGTTTAGAGGCCCCAAGGGGTTATGCTATCAATCGTTGCGTTACACACACAAAAAAC
CAACACACATCCATCTTCGATGGATAGCGATTTTATTATCTAACTGCTGATCGAGTGTAGCCAGATCTAG
TAATCAATTACGGGGTCATTAGTTCATAGCCCATATATGGAGTTCCGCGTTACATAACTTACGGTAAATG
GCCCGCCTGGCTGACCGCCCAACGACCCCCGCCCATTGACGTCAATAATGACGTATGTTCCCATAGTAAC
GCCAATAGGGACTTTCCATTGACGTCAATGGGTGGAGTATTTACGGTAAACTGCCCACTTGGCAGTACAT
CAAGTGTATCATATGCCAAGTACGCCCCCTATTGACGTCAATGACGGTAAATGGCCCGCCTGGCATTATG
CCCAGTACATGACCTTATGGGACTTTCCTACTTGGCAGTACATCTACGTATTAGTCATCGCTATTACCAT
GCTGATGCGGTTTTGGCAGTACATCAATGGGCGTGGATAGCGGTTTGACTCACGGGGATTTCCAAGTCTC
CACCCCATTGACGTCAATGGGAGTTTGTTTTGGCACCAAAATCAACGGGACTTTCCAAAATGTCGTAACA
ACTCCGCCCCATTGACGCAAATGGGCGGTAGGCGTGTACGGTGGGAGGTCTATATAAGCAGAGCTGGTTT
AGTGAACCGTCAGATCGCCTGGAGACGCCATCCACGCTGTTTTGACCTCCATAGAAGACACCGGGACCGA
TCCAGCCTCCCCTCGAAGCTTACATGTGGTACCGAGCTCGGATCCTGAGAACTTCAGGGTGAGTCTATGG
GACCCTTGATGTTTTCTTTCCCCTTCTTTTCTATGGTTAAGTTCATGTCATAGGAAGGGGAGAAGTAACA
GGGTACACATATTGACCAAATCAGGGTAATTTTGCATTTGTAATTTTAAAAAATGCTTTCTTCTTTTAAT
ATACTTTTTTGTTTATCTTATTTCTAATACTTTCCCTAATCTCTTTCTTTCAGGGCAATAATGATACAAT
GTATCATGCCTCTTTGCACCATTCTAAAGAATAACAGTGATAATTTCTGGGTTAAGGCAATAGCAATATT
TCTGCATATAAATATTTCTGCATATAAATTGTAACTGATGTAAGAGGTTTCATATTGCTAATAGCAGCTA
CAATCCAGCTACCATTCTGCTTTTATTTTATGGTTGGGATAAGGCTGGATTATTCTGAGTCCAAGCTAGG
CCCTTTTGCTAATCATGTTCATACCTCTTATCTTCCTCCCACAGCTCCTGGGCAACGTGCTGGTCTGTGT
GCTGGCCCATCACTTTGGCAAAGGCGGCCGCC
